>Addgene plasmid #197123 | pRK5-Myc-PSK2 (1-416) | addgene full sequence | sequence record 388229 | Addgene NGS Result
TTCGAGCTCGCCCGACATTGATTATTGACTAGTTATTAATAGTAATCAATTACGGGGTCATTAGTTCATA
GCCCATATATGGAGTTCCGCGTTACATAACTTACGGTAAATGGCCCGCCTGGCTGACCGCCCAACGACCC
CCGCCCATTGACGTCAATAATGACGTATGTTCCCATAGTAACGCCAATAGGGACTTTCCATTGACGTCAA
TGGGTGGAGTATTTACGGTAAACTGCCCACTTGGCAGTACATCAAGTGTATCATATGCCAAGTACGCCCC
CTATTGACGTCAATGACGGTAAATGGCCCGCCTGGCATTATGCCCAGTACATGACCTTATGGGACTTTCC
TACTTGGCAGTACATCTACGTATTAGTCATCGCTATTACCATGGTGATGCGGTTTTGGCAGTACATCAAT
GGGCGTGGATAGCGGTTTGACTCACGGGGATTTCCAAGTCTCCACCCCATTGACGTCAATGGGAGTTTGT
TTTGGCACCAAAATCAACGGGACTTTCCAAAATGTCGTAACAACTCCGCCCCATTGACGCAAATGGGCGG
TAGGCGTGTACGGTGGGAGGTCTATATAAGCAGAGCTCGTTTAGTGAACCGTCAGATCGCCTGGAGACGC
CATCCACGCTGTTTTGACCTCCATAGAAGACACCGGGACCGATCCAGCCTCCGCGGCCGGGAACGGTGCA
TTGGAACGCGGATTCCCCGTGCCAAGAGTGACGTAAGTACCGCCTATAGAGTCTATAGGCCCACCCCCTT
GGCTTCGTTAGAACGCGGCTACAATTAATACATAACCTTATGTATCATACACATACGATTTAGGTGACAC
TATAGAATAACATCCACTTTGCCTTTCTCTCCACAGGTGTCCACTCCCAGGTCCAACTGCACCTCGGTTC
TATCGATTGAATTGGCCACCATGGAGCAGAAGCTGATCTCCGAGGAGGACCTGGGATCCATGCCATCAAC
TAACAGAGCAGGCAGCCTGAAGGACCCTGAAATTGCAGAGCTCTTCTTCAAAGAAGATCCAGAGAAGCTC
TTCACAGATCTCAGAGAAATTGGCCATGGAAGCTTTGGAGCAGTGTATTTTGCACGAGATGTGCGTACCA
ATGAAGTGGTGGCCATCAAGAAAATGTCTTATAGTGGAAAGCAGTCTACTGAGAAATGGCAGGATATTAT
TAAGGAAGTCAAGTTTCTACAAAGAATAAAACATCCCAACAGTATAGAATACAAAGGCTGTTATTTACGT
GAACACACAGCATGGCTTGTAATGGAATATTGTTTAGGATCTGCTTCGGATTTACTAGAAGTTCACAAAA
AGCCATTACAAGAAGTGGAAATAGCAGCAATTACACATGGTGCTCTTCAGGGATTAGCCTACTTACATTC
TCATACTATGATTCATAGAGATATCAAAGCAGGAAATATCCTTCTGACAGAACCAGGCCAGGTGAAACTT
GCTGACTTTGGCTCTGCTTCCATGGCATCACCTGCCAATTCCTTTGTGGGAACGCCGTATTGGATGGCCC
CAGAAGTAATTTTAGCCATGGATGAAGGACAATATGATGGCAAAGTAGATGTGTGGTCTCTTGGAATAAC
ATGTATTGAACTAGCGGAAAGGAAGCCTCCTTTATTTAATATGAATGCAATGAGTGCCTTATATCACATA
GCCCAAAATGAATCCCCTACACTACAGTCTAATGAATGGTCTGATTATTTTCGCAACTTTGTAGATTCTT
GCCTCCAGAAAATCCCTCAAGATCGACCTACATCAGAGGAACTTTTAAAGCACATATTTGTTCTTCGGGA
GCGCCCTGAAACCGTGTTAATAGATCTCATTCAGAGGACAAAGGATGCAGTAAGAGAGCTGGACAATCTG
CAGTATCGAAAGATGAAGAAACTCCTTTTCCAGGAGGCACATAATGGACCAGCAGTAGAAGCACAGGAAG
AAGAAGAGGAACAAGATCATGGTGTTGGCCGGACAGGAACAGTTAATAGTGTTGGAAGTAATCAATCCAT
TCCCAGCATGTCCATCAGTGCCAGCAGCCAAAGCAGTAGTGTTAACAGTCTTCCAGATGTCTCAGATGAC
AAGAGTGAGCTAGACATGATGGAGGGAGACCACACAGTGATGTCTAACAGTTCTGTTATCCATTTAAAAC
CAGAGGAAGAAAATTACAGAGAAGAGGGAGATCCTAGAACAAGAGCATCATGAGAATTCCTGCAGAAGCT
TGGCCGCCATGGCCCAACTTGTTTATTGCAGCTTATAATGGTTACAAATAAAGCAATAGCATCACAAATT
TCACAAATAAAGCATTTTTTTCACTGCATTCTAGTTGTGGTTTGTCCAAACTCATCAATGTATCTTATCA
TGTCTGGATCGGGAATTAATTCGGCGCAGCACCATGGCCTGAAATAACCTCTGAAAGAGGAACTTGGTTA
GGTACCTTCTGAGGCGGAAAGAACCAGCTGTGGAATGTGTGTCAGTTAGGGTGTGGAAAGTCCCCAGGCT
CCCCAGCAGGCAGAAGTATGCAAAGCATGCATCTCAATTAGTCAGCAACCAGGTGTGGAAAGTCCCCAGG
CTCCCCAGCAGGCAGAAGTATGCAAAGCATGCATCTCAATTAGTCAGCAACCATAGTCCCGCCCCTAACT
CCGCCCATCCCGCCCCTAACTCCGCCCAGTTCCGCCCATTCTCCGCCCCATGGCTGACTAATTTTTTTTA
TTTATGCAGAGGCCGAGGCCGCCTCGGCCTCTGAGCTATTCCAGAAGTAGTGAGGAGGCTTTTTTGGAGG
CCTAGGCTTTTGCAAAAAGCTGTTAACAGCTTGGCACTGGCCGTCGTTTTACAACGTCGTGACTGGGAAA
ACCCTGGCGTTACCCAACTTAATCGCCTTGCAGCACATCCCCCTTTCGCCAGCTGGCGTAATAGCGAAGA
GGCCCGCACCGATCGCCCTTCCCAACAGTTGCGCAGCCTGAATGGCGAATGGCGCCTGATGCGGTATTTT
CTCCTTACGCATCTGTGCGGTATTTCACACCGCATA
[142 nt withheld, positions 3047-3188]
C
[141 nt withheld, positions 3190-3330]
CCTTTGACGTTGGAGTCCACGTTCTTT
[37 nt withheld, positions 3358-3394]
ACCCTATCTCGGGCTATTCTTTTGATTTATAAGGGATTTTGCCGATTTCGGCCTATTGGTTAAAAAATGA
GCTGATTTAACAAAAATTTAACGCGAATTTTAACAAAATATTAACGTTTACAATTTTATGGTGCACTCTC
AGTACAATCTGCTCTGATGCCGCATAGTTAAGCCAGCCCCGACACCCGCCAACACCCGCTGACGCGCCCT
GACGGGCTTGTCTGCTCCCGGCATCCGCTTACAGACAAGCTGTGACCGTCTCCGGGAGCTGCATGTGTCA
GAGGTTTTCACCGTCATCACCGAAACGCGCGAGACGAAAGGGCCTCGTGATACGCCTATTTTTATAGGTT
AATGTCATGATAATAATGGTTTCTTAGACGTCAGGTGGCACTTTTCGGGGAAATGTGCGCGGAACCCCTA
TTTGTTTATTTTTCTAAATACATTCAAATATGTATCCGCTCATGAGACAATAACCCTGATAAATGCTTCA
ATAATATTGAAAAAGGAAGAGTATGAGTATTCAACATTTCCGTGTCGCCCTTATTCCCTTTTTTGCGGCA
TTTTGCCTTCCTGTTTTTGCTCACCCAGAAACGCTGGTGAAAGTAAAAGATGCTGAAGATCAGTTGGGTG
CACGAGTGGGTTACATCGAACTGGATCTCAACAGCGGTAAGATCCTTGAGAGTTTTCGCCCCGAAGAACG
TTTTCCAATGATGAGCACTTTTAAAGTTCTGCTATGTGGCGCGGTATTATCCCGTATTGACGCCGGGCAA
GAGCAACTCGGTCGCCGCATACACTATTCTCAGAATGACTTGGTTGAGTACTCACCAGTCACAGAAAAGC
ATCTTACGGATGGCATGACAGTAAGAGAATTATGCAGTGCTGCCATAACCATGAGTGATAACACTGCGGC
CAACTTACTTCTGACAACGATCGGAGGACCGAAGGAGCTAACCGCTTTTTTGCACAACATGGGGGATCAT
GTAACTCGCCTTGATCGTTGGGAACCGGAGCTGAATGAAGCCATACCAAACGACGAGCGTGACACCACGA
TGCCTGTAGCAATGGCAACAACGTTGCGCAAACTATTAACTGGCGAACTACTTACTCTAGCTTCCCGGCA
ACAATTAATAGACTGGATGGAGGCGGATAAAGTTGCAGGACCACTTCTGCGCTCGGCCCTTCCGGCTGGC
TGGTTTATTGCTGATAAATCTGGAGCCGGTGAGCGTGGGTCTCGCGGTATCATTGCAGCACTGGGGCCAG
ATGGTAAGCCCTCCCGTATCGTAGTTATCTACACGACGGGGAGTCAGGCAACTATGGATGAACGAAATAG
ACAGATCGCTGAGATAGGTGCCTCACTGATTAAGCATTGGTAACTGTCAGACCAAGTTTACTCATATATA
CTTTAGATTGATTTAAAACTTCATTTTTAATTTAAAAGGATCTAGGTGAAGATCCTTTTTGATAATCTCA
TGACCAAAATCCCTTAACGTGAGTTTTCGTTCCACTGAGCGTCAGACCCCGTAGAAAAGATCAAAGGATC
TTCTTGAGATCCTTTTTTTCTGCGCGTAATCTGCTGCTTGCAAACAAAAAAACCACCGCTACCAGCGGTG
GTTTGTTTGCCGGATCAAGAGCTACCAACTCTTTTTCCGAAGGTAACTGGCTTCAGCAGAGCGCAGATAC
CAAATACTGTTCTTCTAGTGTAGCCGTAGTTAGGCCACCACTTCAAGAACTCTGTAGCACCGCCTACATA
CCTCGCTCTGCTAATCCTGTTACCAGTGGCTGCTGCCAGTGGCGATAAGTCGTGTCTTACCGGGTTGGAC
TCAAGACGATAGTTACCGGATAAGGCGCAGCGGTCGGGCTGAACGGGGGGTTCGTGCACACAGCCCAGCT
TGGAGCGAACGACCTACACCGAACTGAGATACCTACAGCGTGAGCTATGAGAAAGCGCCACGCTTCCCGA
AGGGAGAAAGGCGGACAGGTATCCGGTAAGCGGCAGGGTCGGAACAGGAGAGCGCACGAGGGAGCTTCCA
GGGGGAAACGCCTGGTATCTTTATAGTCCTGTCGGGTTTCGCCACCTCTGACTTGAGCGTCGATTTTTGT
GATGCTCGTCAGGGGGGCGGAGCCTATGGAAAAACGCCAGCAACGCGGCCTTTTTACGGTTCCTGGCCTT
TTGCTGGCCTTTTGCTCACATGTTCTTTCCTGCGTTATCCCCTGATTCTGTGGATAACCGTATTACCGCC
TTTGAGTGAGCTGATACCGCTCGCCGCAGCCGAACGACCGAGCGCAGCGAGTCAGTGAGCGAGGAAGCGG
AAGAGCGCCCAATACGCAAACCGCCTCTCCCCGCGCGTTGGCCGATTCATTAATGCAGCTGGCACGACAG
GTTTCCCGACTGGAAAGCGGGCAGTGAGCGCAACGCAATTAATGTGAGTTAGCTCACTCATTAGGCACCC
CAGGCTTTACACTTTATGCTTCCGGCTCGTATGTTGTGTGGAATTGTGAGCGGATAACAATTTCACACAG
GAAACAGCTATGACATGATTACGAATTAA
Features (pLannotate 1.2.2; 20 found; start..end, strand, type, name):
     14..393     +  enhancer       CMV enhancer: human cytomegalovirus immediate early enhancer
    394..597     +  promoter       CMV promoter: human cytomegalovirus (CMV) immediate early promoter
    733..776     +  intron         CMV intron (fragment): modified intron A from human cytomegalovirus
    828..846     +  promoter       SP6 promoter: promoter for bacteriophage SP6 RNA polymerase
    850..887     +  CDS            IgH signal sequence (fragment): signal sequence from the mouse immunoglobulin heavy chain variable region
    970..2220    +  CDS            TAOK1 (fragment): TAOK1_HUMAN - Also known as KIAA1361, MAP3K16, MARKK. Experimental evidence at protein level: Swiss-Prot protein existence level 1. Serine/threonine-protein kinase involved in various processes such as p38/MAPK14 stress-activated MAPK cascade, DNA damage response and regulation of cytoskeleton stability. Phosphorylates MAP2K3, MAP2K6 and MARK2. Acts as an activator of the p38/MAPK14 stress-activated MAPK cascade by mediating phosphorylation and subsequent activation of the upstream MAP2K3 and MAP2K6 kinases. Involved in G-protein coupled receptor signaling to p38/MAPK14. In response to DNA dam
   2256..2390    +  polyA_signal   SV40 poly(A) signal: SV40 polyadenylation signal
   2459..2816    +  promoter       SV40 promoter: SV40 enhancer and early promoter
   2835..2989    +  CDS            lacZα (fragment): LacZα fragment of β-galactosidase; lacZ fragment
   2995..3046    -  misc_feature   bom (fragment): basis of mobility region from pBR322
   3065..3445    +  rep_origin     M13 ori (sequence partly withheld): M13 bacteriophage origin of replication; arrow indicates direction of (+) strand synthesis
   3521..3570    -  misc_feature   bom (fragment): basis of mobility region from pBR322
   3672..3707    -  CDS            rop (fragment): Rop protein, which maintains plasmids at low copy number; rop
   3802..3906    +  promoter       AmpR promoter: bla
   3907..4767    +  CDS            AmpR: β-lactamase; bla; confers resistance to ampicillin, carbenicillin, and related antibiotics
   4938..5526    +  rep_origin     ori: high-copy-number ColE1/pMB1/pBR322/pUC origin of replication
   5709..5801    +  CDS            lacI (fragment): lac repressor; lacI; The lac repressor binds to the lac operator to inhibit transcription in E. coli. This inhibition can be relieved by adding lactose or isopropyl-β-D-thiogalactopyranoside (IPTG).
   5814..5835    +  protein_bind   CAP binding site: CAP binding activates transcription in the presence of cAMP. E. coli catabolite activator protein
   5850..5880    +  promoter       lac promoter: promoter for the E. coli lac operon
   5888..5904    +  protein_bind   lac operator: The lac repressor binds to the lac operator to inhibit transcription in E. coli. This inhibition can be relieved by adding lactose or isopropyl-β-D-thiogalactopyranoside (IPTG). lac repressor encoded by lacI
