[The description below was written by a language model from this plasmid's Addgene catalogue record and pLannotate feature annotations shown in this document.]
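Description:
pRK5-Myc-PSK2 (1-416) is a mammalian expression plasmid built on the pRK5 backbone that encodes an N-terminally Myc-tagged, C-terminally truncated form of human TAOK1 (also called PSK2, MAP3K16 or MARKK). It is propagated in E. coli as a high-copy plasmid through a ColE1/pUC-type origin and selected with ampicillin via the β-lactamase gene. An M13 phage origin is also present, along with remnants of lac, rop and bom sequences carried over from earlier cloning vectors. No mammalian selection marker is annotated, which fits use in transient transfection.

The insert of about 1.25 kb covers amino acids 1–416 of TAOK1, with the remainder of the C-terminus deleted, and was cloned between BamHI and EcoRI sites that remain intact. The Myc epitope is supplied by the backbone upstream of the insert, although it is not called as a separate feature in the annotation. The catalogue entry lists the promoter as SV40, but the feature table places the CMV immediate-early enhancer and promoter, a CMV intron fragment and an SP6 promoter directly upstream of the coding region. The SV40 poly(A) signal follows the insert, and the SV40 enhancer/early promoter lies downstream of that. This layout suggests that CMV drives expression, and the discrepancy with the catalogue field should be noted. A short match to an IgH signal sequence fragment is also annotated ahead of the insert, and its significance is not stated.

TAOK1 is a serine/threonine kinase that acts in the p38 stress-activated MAPK cascade, the DNA damage response and the regulation of cytoskeletal stability. The construct allows the truncated kinase to be expressed in mammalian cells and detected or immunoprecipitated through the Myc tag. The associated study examined tau phosphorylation by PSK/TAOK kinases in Alzheimer disease.
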