Addgene plasmid #197123: pRK5-Myc-PSK2 (1-416)
Purpose: Expression of Myc-tagged PSK2 (aa1-416) / TAOK1 (aa1-416) in mammalian cells
Depositing lab: Jonathan Morris. Depositing organization: King's College London. Publication: Prostate-derived sterile 20-like kinases (PSKs/TAOKs) phosphorylate tau protein and are activated in tangle-bearing neurons in Alzheimer disease. Tavares IA, Touma D, Lynham S, Troakes C, Schober M, Causevic M, Garg R, Noble W, Killick R, Bodi I, Hanger DP, Morris JD. J Biol Chem. 2013 May 24;288(21):15418-29. doi: 10.1074/jbc.M112.448183. Epub 2013 Apr 12. PubMed 23585562.
Backbone
  Vector backbone: pRK5
  Backbone manufacturer: Alan Hall
  Backbone size w/o insert (bp): 4700
  Total vector size (bp): 5951
  Vector type: Mammalian Expression
Growth in bacteria
  Bacterial resistance: Ampicillin, 100 μg/mL
  Growth temperature: 37°C
  Growth strain: DH5alpha
  Copy number: High Copy
Gene/Insert
  Gene/Insert name: TAOK1 (aa1-416) (alt names: PSK2 (aa1-416); KIAA1361 (aa1-416))
  Species: H. sapiens (human)
  Insert size (bp): 1248
  Mutation: Deleted C-terminus
  GenBank ID: 57551
  Entrez Gene: TAOK1 (a.k.a. DDIB, KFC-B, MAP3K16, MARKK, PSK-2, PSK2, TAO1, hKFC-B, hTAOK1)
  Promoter: SV40
  Tag / fusion protein: Myc (N terminal on backbone)
  Cloning method: Restriction Enzyme; 5′ cloning site BamH1 (not destroyed); 3′ cloning site EcoR1 (not destroyed)
  Sequencing primers: 5′ GGTCCAACTGCACCTCGG; 3′ GCAATAAACAAGTTGGGC
Resource information
  A portion of this plasmid was derived from a plasmid made by: Cloned by Jonathan Morris at KCL (subject to MTA with Addgene).
Terms and licenses: Academic/Nonprofit Terms; Industry Terms: Not Available to Industry
How to cite: pRK5-Myc-PSK2 (1-416) was a gift from Jonathan Morris (Addgene plasmid # 197123 ; http://n2t.net/addgene:197123 ; RRID:Addgene_197123)
